>Addgene plasmid #171694 | pUC57-sgRNA-MS2-U6 | addgene full sequence | sequence record 339404 | Addgene NGS Result
TCGCGCGTTTCGGTGATGACGGTGAAAACCTCTGACACATGCAGCTCCCGGAGACGGTCACAGCTTGTCT
GTAAGCGGATGCCGGGAGCAGACAAGCCCGTCAGGGCGCGTCAGCGGGTGTTGGCGGGTGTCGGGGCTGG
CTTAACTATGCGGCATCAGAGCAGATTGTACTGAGAGTGCACCATATGCGGTGTGAAATACCGCACAGAT
GCGTAAGGAGAAAATACCGCATCAGGCGCCATTCGCCATTCAGGCTGCGCAACTGTTGGGAAGGGCGATC
GGTGCGGGCCTCTTCGCTATTACGCCAGCTGGCGAAAGGGGGATGTGCTGCAAGGCGATTAAGTTGGGTA
ACGCCAGGGTTTTCCCAGTCACGACGTTGTAAAACGACGGCCAGTGAATTCGAGCTCGGTACCTCGCGAA
TGCATCTAGATATCGGATCCCTAATACGACTCACTATAGGTGAGACCGAGAGAGGGTCTCAGTTTGAGAG
CTAGGCCAACATGAGGATCACCCATGTCTGCAGGGCCTAGCAAGTTCAAATAAGGCTAGTCCGTTATCAA
CTTGAAAAAGTGGCACCGAGTCGGTGCTTTTTTTAAAGGGCCCGTCGACTGCAGAGGCTAGCTCACCGAG
GGCCTATTTCCCATGATTCCTTCATATTTGCATATACGATACAAGGCTGTTAGAGAGATAATTGGAATTA
ATTTGACTGTAAACACAAAGATATTAGTACAAAATACGTGACGTAGAAAGTAATAATTTCTTGGGTAGTT
TGCAGTTTTAAAATTATGTTTTAAAATGGACTATCATATGCTTACCGTAACTTGAAAGTATTTCGATTTC
TTGGCTTTATATATCTTGTGGAAAGGACGAAACACCGCATAAAGTGTAAAGCCTGGGGTGCCTAATGAGT
GAGCTAACTCACATTAATTGCGTTGCGCTCACTGCCCGCTTTCCAGTCGGGAAACCTGTCGTGCCAGCTG
CATTAATGAATCGGCCAACGCGCGGGGAGAGGCGGTTTGCGTATTGGGCGCGGCCGCCGCTTCCTCGCTC
ACTGACTCGCTGCGCTCGGTCGTTCGGCTGCGGCGAGCGGTATCAGCTCACTCAAAGGCGGTAATACGGT
TATCCACAGAATCAGGGGATAACGCAGGAAAGAACATGTGAGCAAAAGGCCAGCAAAAGGCCAGGAACCG
TAAAAAGGCCGCGTTGCTGGCGTTTTTCCATAGGCTCCGCCCCCCTGACGAGCATCACAAAAATCGACGC
TCAAGTCAGAGGTGGCGAAACCCGACAGGACTATAAAGATACCAGGCGTTTCCCCCTGGAAGCTCCCTCG
TGCGCTCTCCTGTTCCGACCCTGCCGCTTACCGGATACCTGTCCGCCTTTCTCCCTTCTGGAAGCGTGGC
GCTTTCTCATAGCTCACGCTGTAGGTATCTCAGTTCGGTGTAGGTCGTTCGCTCCAAGCTGGGCTGTGTG
CACGAACCCCCCGTTCAGCCCGACCGCTGCGCCTTATCCGGTAACTATCGTCTTGAGTCCAACCCGGCAA
GACACGACTTATCGCCACTGGCAGCAGCCACTGGTAACAGGATTAGCAGAGCGAGGTATGTAGGCGGTGC
TACAGAGTTCTTGAAGTGGTGGCCTAACTACGGCTACACTAGAAGAACAGTATTTGGTATCTGCGCTCTG
CTGAAGCCAGTTACCTTCGGAAAAAGAGTTGGTAGCTCTTGATCCGGCAAACAAACCACCGCTGGTAGCG
GTGGTTTTTTTGTTTGCAAGCAGCAGATTACGCGCAGAAAAAAAGGATCTCAAGAAGATCCTTTGATCTT
TTCTACGGGGTCTGACGCTCAGTGGAACGAAAACTCACGTTAAGGGATTTTGGTCATGAGATTATCAAAA
AGGATCTTCACCTAGATCCTTTTAAATTAAAAATGAAGTTTTAAATCAATCTAAAGTATATATGAGTAAA
CTTGGTCTGACAGTTAGAAAAACTCATCGAGCATCAAATGAAACTGCAATTTATTCATATCAGGATTATC
AATACCATATTTTTGAAAAAGCCGTTTCTGTAATGAAGGAGAAAACTCACCGAGGCAGTTCCATAGGATG
GCAAGATCCTGGTATCGGTCTGCGATTCCGACTCGTCCAACATCAATACAACCTATTAATTTCCCCTCGT
CAAAAATAAGGTTATCAAGTGAGAAATCACCATGAGTGACGACTGAATCCGGTGAGAATGGCAAAAGTTT
ATGCATTTCTTTCCAGACTTGTTCAACAGGCCAGCCATTACGCTCGTCATCAAAATCACTCGCATCAACC
AAACCGTTATTCATTCGTGATTGCGCCTGAGCGAGACGAAATACGCGATCGCTGTTAAAAGGACAATTAC
AAACAGGAATCGAATGCAACCGGCGCAGGAACACTGCCAGCGCATCAACAATATTTTCACCTGAATCAGG
ATATTCTTCTAATACCTGGAATGCTGTTTTCCCAGGGATCGCAGTGGTGAGTAACCATGCATCATCAGGA
GTACGGATAAAATGCTTGATGGTCGGAAGAGGCATAAATTCCGTCAGCCAGTTTAGTCTGACCATCTCAT
CTGTAACATCATTGGCAACGCTACCTTTGCCATGTTTCAGAAACAACTCTGGCGCATCGGGCTTCCCATA
CAATCGATAGATTGTCGCACCTGATTGCCCGACATTATCGCGAGCCCATTTATACCCATATAAATCAGCA
TCCATGTTGGAATTTAATCGCGGCCTAGAGCAAGACGTTTCCCGTTGAATATGGCTCATACTCTTCCTTT
TTCAATATTATTGAAGCATTTATCAGGGTTATTGTCTCATGAGCGGATACATATTTGAATGTATTTAGAA
AAATAAACAAATAGGGGTTCCGCGCACATTTCCCCGAAAAGTGCCACCTGACGTCTAAGAAACCATTATT
ATCATGACATTAACCTATAAAAATAGGCGTATCACGAGGCCCTTTCGTC
Features (pLannotate 1.2.2; 12 found; start..end, strand, type, name):
    137..236     +  misc_feature   bom (fragment): basis of mobility region from pBR322
    242..399     -  CDS            lacZα (fragment): LacZα fragment of β-galactosidase; lacZ fragment
    442..460     +  promoter       T7 promoter: promoter for bacteriophage T7 RNA polymerase
    499..517     +  misc_RNA       MS2 stem loop: stem loop that binds the bacteriophage MS2 coat protein
    528..587     +  misc_RNA       gRNA scaffold (fragment): guide RNA scaffold for the Streptococcus pyogenes CRISPR/Cas9 system
    628..868     +  promoter       U6 promoter: RNA polymerase III promoter for human U6 snRNA
    905..926     -  protein_bind   CAP binding site: CAP binding activates transcription in the presence of cAMP. E. coli catabolite activator protein
    939..1031    -  CDS            lacI (fragment): lac repressor; lacI; The lac repressor binds to the lac operator to inhibit transcription in E. coli. This inhibition can be relieved by adding lactose or isopropyl-β-D-thiogalactopyranoside (IPTG).
   1215..1803    -  rep_origin     ori: high-copy-number ColE1/pMB1/pBR322/pUC origin of replication
   1974..2789    -  CDS            KanR: aminoglycoside phosphotransferase; aph(3')-Ia; confers resistance to kanamycin in bacteria or G418 (Geneticin®) in eukaryotes
   2790..2894    -  promoter       AmpR promoter: bla
   2989..35      +  CDS            rop (fragment) (across the origin): Rop protein, which maintains plasmids at low copy number; rop
