[The description below was written by a language model from this plasmid's Addgene catalogue record and pLannotate feature annotations shown in this document.]
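Description:
pUC57-sgRNA-MS2-U6 is a small (about 3 kb) pUC57-based cloning plasmid that serves as a template or donor of guide RNA parts rather than as a finished expression vector, although it is catalogued under mammalian expression and CRISPR. It replicates in E. coli from a high-copy ColE1/pUC-type origin and is selected with kanamycin through an aph(3')-Ia resistance gene driven by the AmpR (bla) promoter. The remaining backbone annotations (fragments of lacZα, lacI, rop and bom, plus a CAP binding site) are remnants of the pUC/pBR322 lineage flanking the cloning region and play no stated role in its use.

The insert, described as sgRNA scaffold-MS2-U6, lies downstream of a T7 promoter. It consists of an MS2 stem loop, which is bound by the bacteriophage MS2 coat protein, next to a partial match to the Streptococcus pyogenes Cas9 guide RNA scaffold, followed by the human U6 RNA polymerase III promoter. The scaffold comes before the promoter, so the cassette looks like a bridging piece: when amplified, it would supply the MS2-tagged scaffold that completes one guide and a U6 promoter to drive a following guide. This reading comes from the order of the parts and is not stated in the record. No spacer sequence is specified.

According to the depositor, gRNA sequences are amplified from this plasmid and inserted into the linearised pU6-ccdB-boxB-tBE-V5-mA3 backbone to assemble the tBE-V5-mA3 system. That system comes from work aimed at eliminating genome-wide and transcriptome-wide off-target mutations caused by base editors.
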