Addgene plasmid #171694: pUC57-sgRNA-MS2-U6
Purpose: To construct expression vector for tBE-V5-mA3
Depositing lab: Jia Chen. Depositing organization: ShanghaiTech University. Publication: Eliminating base-editor-induced genome-wide and transcriptome-wide off-target mutations. Wang L, Xue W, Zhang H, Gao R, Qiu H, Wei J, Zhou L, Lei YN, Wu X, Li X, Liu C, Wu J, Chen Q, Ma H, Huang X, Cai C, Zhang Y, Yang B, Yin H, Yang L, Chen J. Nat Cell Biol. 2021 May 10. pii: 10.1038/s41556-021-00671-4. doi: 10.1038/s41556-021-00671-4. PubMed 33972728.
Backbone
  Vector backbone: pUC57
  Vector type: Mammalian Expression, CRISPR
Growth in bacteria
  Bacterial resistance: Kanamycin, 50 μg/mL
  Growth temperature: 37°C
  Growth strain: DH5alpha
  Copy number: High Copy
Gene/Insert
  Gene/Insert name: sgRNA scaffold-MS2-U6
  gRNA/shRNA sequence: Unspecified
  Species: Other
  Cloning method: Restriction Enzyme; 5′ cloning site Unknown (unknown if destroyed)
Terms and licenses: Academic/Nonprofit Terms; Industry Terms: Not Available to Industry
Depositor comments: The tBE system with gRNA could be constructed by linearing pU6-ccdB-boxB-tBE-V5-mA3 (backbone vector of tBE system) and inserting the gRNA sequences amplificating from pUC57-sgRNA-MS2-U6. The detailed protocol could be found in Supplementary Protocol in the publication.
How to cite: pUC57-sgRNA-MS2-U6 was a gift from Jia Chen (Addgene plasmid # 171694 ; http://n2t.net/addgene:171694 ; RRID:Addgene_171694)
